Addgene plasmid #75060: pJK021
Purpose: Produces Saccharomyces cerevisiae ADE2 (N5-carboxyaminoimidazole ribonucleotide mutase and N5-carboxyaminoimidazole ribonucleotide synthetase fusion protein)
Depositing lab: T. J. Kappock & JoAnne Stubbe. Depositing organization: Massachusetts Institute of Technology.
Backbone
  Vector backbone: pUC118
  Backbone size w/o insert (bp): 3162
  Total vector size (bp): 4842
  Vector type: Bacterial Expression
Growth in bacteria
  Bacterial resistance: Ampicillin, 100 μg/mL
  Growth temperature: 37°C
  Growth strain: JM109
  Copy number: High Copy
Gene/Insert
  Gene/Insert name: phosphoribosylaminoimidazole carboxylase ADE2 (alt names: N5-carboxyaminoimidazole ribonucleotide mutase and N5-carboxyaminoimidazole ribonucleotide synthetase fusion protein; YOR128C)
  Species: S. cerevisiae (budding yeast)
  Mutation: E. coli optimized codons in first 25 residues
  GenBank ID: NP_014771
  Entrez Gene: ADE2 (a.k.a. YOR128C)
  Promoter: lac
  Cloning method: Restriction Enzyme; 5′ cloning site EcoRI (not destroyed); 3′ cloning site XhoI (not destroyed)
  Sequencing primers: 5′ unknown; 3′ M13 forward
Terms and licenses: Academic/Nonprofit Terms; Industry Terms: Not Available to Industry
Depositor comments: Constructed by T. J. Kappock in the laboratory of JoAnne Stubbe (MIT). In JM109 cells.
How to cite: pJK021 was a gift from T. J. Kappock & JoAnne Stubbe (Addgene plasmid # 75060 ; http://n2t.net/addgene:75060 ; RRID:Addgene_75060)
