[The description below was written by a language model from this plasmid's Addgene catalogue record and pLannotate feature annotations shown in this document.]
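Description:
pJK021 is a bacterial expression plasmid built on the pUC118 phagemid backbone for producing the Saccharomyces cerevisiae ADE2 protein (YOR128C) in E. coli. It replicates through the high-copy ColE1/pUC-type origin and is selected with ampicillin via the β-lactamase (AmpR) gene and its native promoter. As expected for pUC118, the backbone also carries an M13 bacteriophage origin, which allows single-stranded DNA to be rescued with helper phage. Short annotated fragments of lacI, rop and the bom region are backbone remnants rather than functional elements. The catalogue gives a total size of about 4.8 kb, which agrees closely with the 4,845-nt depositor sequence.

The payload is the ADE2 open reading frame, cloned between EcoRI and XhoI sites that were both preserved. It lies downstream of the lac regulatory region, comprising the CAP binding site, lac promoter and lac operator. Transcription should therefore be subject to lac repressor control and inducible with IPTG in a host that supplies the repressor, since the plasmid itself carries only a lacI fragment. A residual lacZα fragment follows the insert, reflecting interruption of the original α-complementation cassette.

ADE2 is annotated as phosphoribosylaminoimidazole carboxylase, described in the record as a natural fusion of N5-carboxyaminoimidazole ribonucleotide synthetase and mutase activities in purine biosynthesis. The first 25 codons were recoded to E. coli-preferred codons, presumably to improve expression of the yeast gene in bacteria. No affinity or epitope tags are recorded. The stated purpose is simply production of this enzyme, and further applications are not given.
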