Features (pLannotate 1.2.2; 13 found; start..end, strand, type, name):
      2..94      +  CDS            lacI (fragment): lac repressor; lacI; The lac repressor binds to the lac operator to inhibit transcription in E. coli. This inhibition can be relieved by adding lactose or isopropyl-β-D-thiogalactopyranoside (IPTG).
    107..128     +  protein_bind   CAP binding site: CAP binding activates transcription in the presence of cAMP. E. coli catabolite activator protein
    143..173     +  promoter       lac promoter: promoter for the E. coli lac operon
    181..197     +  protein_bind   lac operator: The lac repressor binds to the lac operator to inhibit transcription in E. coli. This inhibition can be relieved by adding lactose or isopropyl-β-D-thiogalactopyranoside (IPTG). lac repressor encoded by lacI
    237..1949    +  CDS            ADE2: PUR6_YEAST - Experimental evidence at protein level: Swiss-Prot protein existence level 1. From Saccharomyces cerevisiae (strain ATCC 204508 / S288c) (Baker's yeast).
   1973..2127    +  CDS            lacZα (fragment): LacZα fragment of β-galactosidase; lacZ fragment
   2133..2184    -  misc_feature   bom (fragment): basis of mobility region from pBR322
   2203..2583    +  rep_origin     M13 ori (sequence partly withheld): M13 bacteriophage origin of replication; arrow indicates direction of (+) strand synthesis
   2659..2708    -  misc_feature   bom (fragment): basis of mobility region from pBR322
   2810..2845    -  CDS            rop (fragment): Rop protein, which maintains plasmids at low copy number; rop
   2940..3044    +  promoter       AmpR promoter: bla
   3045..3905    +  CDS            AmpR: β-lactamase; bla; confers resistance to ampicillin, carbenicillin, and related antibiotics
   4076..4664    +  rep_origin     ori: high-copy-number ColE1/pMB1/pBR322/pUC origin of replication
>Addgene plasmid #75060 | pJK021 | depositor full sequence | sequence record 142245 | pJK021 sequence 4845 bps
AGCGCCCAATACGCAAACCGCCTCTCCCCGCGCGTTGGCCGATTCATTAATGCAGCTGGCACGACAGGTT
TCCCGACTGGAAAGCGGGCAGTGAGCGCAACGCAATTAATGTGAGTTAGCTCACTCATTAGGCACCCCAG
GCTTTACACTTTATGCTTCCGGCTCGTATGTTGTGTGGAATTGTGAGCGGATAACAATTTCACACAGGAA
ACAGCTATGACCATGATTACGAATCCATGGACTCTCGTACCGTTGGTATCCTGGGTGGTGGTCAGCTGGG
TCGTATGATCGTTGAAGCTGCTAACCGGTTGAACATTAAGACGGTAATACTAGATGCTGAAAATTCTCCT
GCCAAACAAATAAGCAACTCCAATGACCACGTTAATGGCTCCTTTTCCAATCCTCTTGATATCGAAAAAC
TAGCTGAAAAATGTGATGTGCTAACGATTGAGATTGAGCATGTTGATGTTCCTACACTAAAGAATCTTCA
AGTAAAACATCCCAAATTAAAAATTTACCCTTCTCCAGAAACAATCAGATTGATACAAGACAAATATATT
CAAAAAGAGCATTTAATCAAAAATGGTATAGCAGTTACCCAAAGTGTTCCTGTGGAACAAGCCAGTGAGA
CGTCCCTATTGAATGTTGGAAGAGATTTGGGTTTTCCATTCGTCTTGAAGTCGAGGACTTTGGCATACGA
TGGAAGAGGTAACTTCGTTGTAAAGAATAAGGAAATGATTCCGGAAGCTTTGGAAGTACTGAAGGATCGT
CCTTTGTACGCCGAAAAATGGGCACCATTTACTAAAGAATTAGCAGTCATGATTGTGAGATCTGTTAACG
GTTTAGTGTTTTCTTACCCAATTGTAGAGACTATCCACAAGGACAATATTTGTGACTTATGTTATGCGCC
TGCTAGAGTTCCGGACTCCGTTCAACTTAAGGCGAAGTTGTTGGCAGAAAATGCAATCAAATCTTTTCCC
GGTTGTGGTATATTTGGTGTGGAAATGTTCTATTTAGAAACAGGGGAATTGCTTATTAACGAAATTGCCC
CAAGGCCTCACAACTCTGGACATTATACCATTGATGCTTGCGTCACTTCTCAATTTGAAGCTCATTTGAG
ATCAATATTGGATTTGCCAATGCCAAAGAATTTCACATCTTTCTCCACCATTACAACGAACGCCATTATG
CTAAATGTTCTTGGAGACAAACATACAAAAGATAAAGAGCTAGAAACTTGCGAAAGAGCATTGGCGACTC
CAGGTTCCTCAGTGTACTTATATGGAAAAGAGTCTAGACCTAACAGAAAAGTAGGTCACATAAATATTAT
TGCCTCCAGTATGGCGGAATGTGAACAAAGGCTGAACTACATTACAGGTAGAACTGATATTCCAATCAAA
ATCTCTGTCGCTCAAAAGTTGGACTTGGAAGCAATGGTCAAACCATTGGTTGGAATCATCATGGGATCAG
ACTCTGACTTGCCGGTAATGTCTGCCGCATGTGCGGTTTTAAAAGATTTTGGCGTTCCATTTGAAGTGAC
AATAGTCTCTGCTCATAGAACTCCACATAGGATGTCAGCATATGCTATTTCCGCAAGCAAGCGTGGAATT
AAAACAATTATCGCTGGAGCTGGTGGGGCTGCTCACTTGCCAGGTATGGTGGCTGCAATGACACCACTTC
CTGTCATCGGTGTGCCCGTAAAAGGTTCTTGTCTAGATGGAGTAGATTCTTTACATTCAATTGTGCAAAT
GCCTAGAGGTGTTCCAGTAGCTACCGTCGCTATTAATAATAGTACGAACGCTGCGCTGTTGGCTGTCAGA
CTGCTTGGCGCTTATGATTCAAGTTATACAACGAAAATGGAACAGTTTTTATTAAAGCAAGAAGAAGAAG
TTCTTGTCAAAGCACAAAAGTTAGAAACTGTCGGTTACGAAGCTTATCTAGAAAACAAGTAACTCGAGGC
ATGCAAGCTTGGCACTGGCCGTCGTTTTACAACGTCGTGACTGGGAAAACCCTGGCGTTACCCAACTTAA
TCGCCTTGCAGCACATCCCCCTTTCGCCAGCTGGCGTAATAGCGAAGAGGCCCGCACCGATCGCCCTTCC
CAACAGTTGCGCAGCCTGAATGGCGAATGGCGCCTGATGCGGTATTTTCTCCTTACGCATCTGTGCGGTA
TTTCACACCGCATA
[142 nt withheld, positions 2185-2326]
C
[141 nt withheld, positions 2328-2468]
CCTTTGACGTTGGAGTCCACGTTCTTT
[37 nt withheld, positions 2496-2532]
ACCCTATCTCGGGCTATTCTTTTGATTTATAAGGGATTTTGCCGATTTCGGCCTATTGGTTAAAAAATGA
GCTGATTTAACAAAAATTTAACGCGAATTTTAACAAAATATTAACGTTTACAATTTTATGGTGCACTCTC
AGTACAATCTGCTCTGATGCCGCATAGTTAAGCCAGCCCCGACACCCGCCAACACCCGCTGACGCGCCCT
GACGGGCTTGTCTGCTCCCGGCATCCGCTTACAGACAAGCTGTGACCGTCTCCGGGAGCTGCATGTGTCA
GAGGTTTTCACCGTCATCACCGAAACGCGCGAGACGAAAGGGCCTCGTGATACGCCTATTTTTATAGGTT
AATGTCATGATAATAATGGTTTCTTAGACGTCAGGTGGCACTTTTCGGGGAAATGTGCGCGGAACCCCTA
TTTGTTTATTTTTCTAAATACATTCAAATATGTATCCGCTCATGAGACAATAACCCTGATAAATGCTTCA
ATAATATTGAAAAAGGAAGAGTATGAGTATTCAACATTTCCGTGTCGCCCTTATTCCCTTTTTTGCGGCA
TTTTGCCTTCCTGTTTTTGCTCACCCAGAAACGCTGGTGAAAGTAAAAGATGCTGAAGATCAGTTGGGTG
CACGAGTGGGTTACATCGAACTGGATCTCAACAGCGGTAAGATCCTTGAGAGTTTTCGCCCCGAAGAACG
TTTTCCAATGATGAGCACTTTTAAAGTTCTGCTATGTGGCGCGGTATTATCCCGTATTGACGCCGGGCAA
GAGCAACTCGGTCGCCGCATACACTATTCTCAGAATGACTTGGTTGAGTACTCACCAGTCACAGAAAAGC
ATCTTACGGATGGCATGACAGTAAGAGAATTATGCAGTGCTGCCATAACCATGAGTGATAACACTGCGGC
CAACTTACTTCTGACAACGATCGGAGGACCGAAGGAGCTAACCGCTTTTTTGCACAACATGGGGGATCAT
GTAACTCGCCTTGATCGTTGGGAACCGGAGCTGAATGAAGCCATACCAAACGACGAGCGTGACACCACGA
TGCCTGTAGCAATGGCAACAACGTTGCGCAAACTATTAACTGGCGAACTACTTACTCTAGCTTCCCGGCA
ACAATTAATAGACTGGATGGAGGCGGATAAAGTTGCAGGACCACTTCTGCGCTCGGCCCTTCCGGCTGGC
TGGTTTATTGCTGATAAATCTGGAGCCGGTGAGCGTGGGTCTCGCGGTATCATTGCAGCACTGGGGCCAG
ATGGTAAGCCCTCCCGTATCGTAGTTATCTACACGACGGGGAGTCAGGCAACTATGGATGAACGAAATAG
ACAGATCGCTGAGATAGGTGCCTCACTGATTAAGCATTGGTAACTGTCAGACCAAGTTTACTCATATATA
CTTTAGATTGATTTAAAACTTCATTTTTAATTTAAAAGGATCTAGGTGAAGATCCTTTTTGATAATCTCA
TGACCAAAATCCCTTAACGTGAGTTTTCGTTCCACTGAGCGTCAGACCCCGTAGAAAAGATCAAAGGATC
TTCTTGAGATCCTTTTTTTCTGCGCGTAATCTGCTGCTTGCAAACAAAAAAACCACCGCTACCAGCGGTG
GTTTGTTTGCCGGATCAAGAGCTACCAACTCTTTTTCCGAAGGTAACTGGCTTCAGCAGAGCGCAGATAC
CAAATACTGTCCTTCTAGTGTAGCCGTAGTTAGGCCACCACTTCAAGAACTCTGTAGCACCGCCTACATA
CCTCGCTCTGCTAATCCTGTTACCAGTGGCTGCTGCCAGTGGCGATAAGTCGTGTCTTACCGGGTTGGAC
TCAAGACGATAGTTACCGGATAAGGCGCAGCGGTCGGGCTGAACGGGGGGTTCGTGCACACAGCCCAGCT
TGGAGCGAACGACCTACACCGAACTGAGATACCTACAGCGTGAGCTATGAGAAAGCGCCACGCTTCCCGA
AGGGAGAAAGGCGGACAGGTATCCGGTAAGCGGCAGGGTCGGAACAGGAGAGCGCACGAGGGAGCTTCCA
GGGGGAAACGCCTGGTATCTTTATAGTCCTGTCGGGTTTCGCCACCTCTGACTTGAGCGTCGATTTTTGT
GATGCTCGTCAGGGGGGCGGAGCCTATGGAAAAACGCCAGCAACGCGGCCTTTTTACGGTTCCTGGCCTT
TTGCTGGCCTTTTGCTCACATGTTCTTTCCTGCGTTATCCCCTGATTCTGTGGATAACCGTATTACCGCC
TTTGAGTGAGCTGATACCGCTCGCCGCAGCCGAACGACCGAGCGCAGCGAGTCAGTGAGCGAGGAAGCGG
AAG
