>Addgene plasmid #75060 | pJK021 | addgene partial sequence | sequence record 146438 | M13-F20 5'-TGTAAAACGACGGCCAGT-3'
TTTTCTAGATAAGCTTCGTAACCGACAGTTTCTAACTTTTGTGCTTTGACAAGAACTTCTTCTTCTTGCT
TTAATAAAAACTGTTCCATTTTCGTTGTATAACTTGAATCATAAGCGCCAAGCAGTCTGACAGCCAACAG
CGCAGCGTTCGTACTATTATTAATAGCGACGGTAGCTACTGGAACACCTCTAGGCATTTGCACAATTGAA
TGTAAAGAATCTACTCCATCTAGACAAGAACCTTTTACGGGCACACCGATGACAGGAAGTGGTGTCATTG
CAGCCACCATACCTGGCAAGTGAGCAGCCCCACCAGCTCCAGCGATAATTGTTTTAATTCCACGCTTGCT
TGCGGAAATAGCATATGCTGACATCCTATGTGGAGTTCTATGAGCAGAGACTATTGTCACTTCAAATGGA
ACGCCAAAATCTTTTAAAACCGCACATGCGGCAGACATTACCGGCAAGTCAGAGTCTGATCCCATGATGA
TTCCAACCAATGGTTTGACCATTGCTTCCAAGTCCAACTTTTGAGCGACAGAGATTTTGATTGGAATATC
AGTTCTACCTGTAATGTAGTTCAGCCTTTGTTCACATTCCGCCATACTGGAGGCAATAATATTTATGTGA
CCTACTTTTCTGTTAGGTCTAGACTCTTTTCCATATAAGTACACTGAGGAACCTGGAGTCGCCAATGCTC
TTTCGCAAGTTTCTAGCTCTTTATCTTTTGTATGTTTGTCTCCAAGAACATTTAGCATAATGGCGTTCGT
TGTAATGGTGGAGAAAGATGTGAAATTCTTTGGCATTGGCAAATCCAATATTGATCTCAAATGAGCTTCA
AATTGAGAAGTGACGCAAGCATCAATGGTATAATGTCCAGAGTTGTGAGGCCTTGGGGCAATTTCGTTAA
TAAGCAATTCCCCTGTTTCTAAATAGAACATTTCCACACCAAATATACCACAACCGGG
