>Addgene plasmid #75060 | pJK021 | addgene partial sequence | sequence record 146439 | M13-Rev 5'-CAGGAAACAGCTATGACC-3'
TCCTGGGTGGTGGTCAGCTGGGTCGTATGATCGTTGAAGCTGCTAACCGGTTGAACATTAAGACGGTAAT
ACTAGATGCTGAAAATTCTCCTGCCAAACAAATAAGCAACTCCAATGACCACGTTAATGGCTCCTTTTCC
AATCCTCTTGATATCGAAAAACTAGCTGAAAAATGTGATGTGCTAACGATTGAGATTGAGCATGTTGATG
TTCCTACACTAAAGAATCTTCAAGTAAAACATCCCAAATTAAAAATTTACCCTTCTCCAGAAACAATCAG
ATTGATACAAGACAAATATATTCAAAAAGAGCATTTAATCAAAAATGGTATAGCAGTTACCCAAAGTGTT
CCTGTGGAACAAGCCAGTGAGACGTCCCTATTGAATGTTGGAAGAGATTTGGGTTTTCCATTCGTCTTGA
AGTCGAGGACTTTGGCATACGATGGAAGAGGTAACTTCGTTGTAAAGAATAAGGAAATGATTCCGGAAGC
TTTGGAAGTACTGAAGGATCGTCCTTTGTACGCCGAAAAATGGGCACCATTTACTAAAGAATTAGCAGTC
ATGATTGTGAGATCTGTTAACGGTTTAGTGTTTTCTTACCCAATTGTAGAGACTATCCACAAGGACAATA
TTTGTGACTTATGTTATGCGCCTGCTAGAGTTCCGGACTCCGTTCAACTTAAGGCGAAGTTGTTGGCAGA
AAATGCAATCAAATCTTTTCCCGGTTGTGGTATATTTGGTGTGGAAATGTTCTATTTAGAAACAGGGGAA
TTGCTTATTAACGAAATTGCCCCAAGGCCTCACAACTCTGGACATTATACCATTGATGCTTGCGTCACTT
CTCA
